>Addgene plasmid #99693 | pAAV-CMV-dSa VP64 Hbb | addgene full sequence | sequence record 194561 | Addgene NGS Result
AAAACCTCTGACACATGCAGCTCCCGGAGACGGTCACAGCTTGTCTGTAAGCGGATGCCGGGAGCAGACA
AGCCCGTCAGGGCGCGTCAGCGGGTGTTGGCGGGTGTCGGGGCTGGCTTAACTATGCGGCATCAGAGCAG
ATTGTACTGAGAGTGCACCATAAAATTGTAAACGTTAATATTTTGTTAAAATTCGCGTTAAATTTTTGTT
AAATCAGCTCATTTTTTAACCAATAGACCGAAATCGGCAAAATCCCTTATAAATCAAAAGAATAGCCCGA
GATAGAGT
[37 nt withheld, positions 289-325]
AAAGAACGTGGACTCCAACGTCAAAGG
[141 nt withheld, positions 353-493]
G
[46 nt withheld, positions 495-540]
A
[95 nt withheld, positions 542-636]
TATGCGGTGTGAAATACCGCACAGATGCGTAAGGAGAAAATACCGCATCAGGCGCCCCTGCAGGCAGCTG
CGCGCTCGCTCGCTCACTGAGGCCGCCCGGGCAAAGCCCGGGCGTCGGGCGACCTTTGGTCGCCCGGCCT
CAGTGAGCGAGCGAGCGCGCAGAGAGGGAGTGGCCAACTCCATCACTAGGGGTTCCTGCGGCCGCGAGGG
CCTATTTCCCATGATTCCTTCATATTTGCATATACGATACAAGGCTGTTAGAGAGATAATTGGAATTAAT
TTGACTGTAAACACAAAGATATTAGTACAAAATACGTGACGTAGAAAGTAATAATTTCTTGGGTAGTTTG
CAGTTTTAAAATTATGTTTTAAAATGGACTATCATATGCTTACCGTAACTTGAAAGTATTTCGATTTCTT
GGCTTTATATATCTTGTGGAAAGGACGAAACACCGGGGGTAAGGGGAGCAAGGTCGTTTTAGTACTCTGG
AAACAGAATCTACTAAAACAAGGCAAAATGCCGTGTTTATCTCGTCAACTTGTTGGCGAGATTTTTTCGG
CCGCCTCGAGGCGTTGACATTGATTATTGACTAGTTATTAATAGTAATCAATTACGGGGTCATTAGTTCA
TAGCCCATATATGGAGTTCCGCGTTACATAACTTACGGTAAATGGCCCGCCTGGCTGACCGCCCAACGAC
CCCCGCCCATTGACGTCAATAATGACGTATGTTCCCATAGTAACGCCAATAGGGACTTTCCATTGACGTC
AATGGGTGGAGTATTTACGGTAAACTGCCCACTTGGCAGTACATCAAGTGTATCATATGCCAAGTACGCC
CCCTATTGACGTCAATGACGGTAAATGGCCCGCCTGGCATTATGCCCAGTACATGACCTTATGGGACTTT
CCTACTTGGCAGTACATCTACGTATTAGTCATCGCTATTACCATGGTGATGCGGTTTTGGCAGTACATCA
ATGGGCGTGGATAGCGGTTTGACTCACGGGGATTTCCAAGTCTCCACCCCATTGACGTCAATGGGAGTTT
GTTTTGGCACCAAAATCAACGGGACTTTCCAAAATGTCGTAACAACTCCGCCCCATTGACGCAAATGGGC
GGTAGGCGTGTACGGTGGGAGGTCTATATAAGCAGAGCTCTCTGGCTAACTACCGGTGCCACCATGGCCC
CAAAGAAGAAGCGGAAGGTCGGTATCCACGGAGTCCCAGCAGCCAAGCGGAACTACATCCTGGGCCTGGC
CATCGGCATCACCAGCGTGGGCTACGGCATCATCGACTACGAGACACGGGACGTGATCGATGCCGGCGTG
CGGCTGTTCAAAGAGGCCAACGTGGAAAACAACGAGGGCAGGCGGAGCAAGAGAGGCGCCAGAAGGCTGA
AGCGGCGGAGGCGGCATAGAATCCAGAGAGTGAAGAAGCTGCTGTTCGACTACAACCTGCTGACCGACCA
CAGCGAGCTGAGCGGCATCAACCCCTACGAGGCCAGAGTGAAGGGCCTGAGCCAGAAGCTGAGCGAGGAA
GAGTTCTCTGCCGCCCTGCTGCACCTGGCCAAGAGAAGAGGCGTGCACAACGTGAACGAGGTGGAAGAGG
ACACCGGCAACGAGCTGTCCACCAAAGAGCAGATCAGCCGGAACAGCAAGGCCCTGGAAGAGAAATACGT
GGCCGAACTGCAGCTGGAACGGCTGAAGAAAGACGGCGAAGTGCGGGGCAGCATCAACAGATTCAAGACC
AGCGACTACGTGAAAGAAGCCAAACAGCTGCTGAAGGTGCAGAAGGCCTACCACCAGCTGGACCAGAGCT
TCATCGACACCTACATCGACCTGCTGGAAACCCGGCGGACCTACTATGAGGGACCTGGCGAGGGCAGCCC
CTTCGGCTGGAAGGACATCAAAGAATGGTACGAGATGCTGATGGGCCACTGCACCTACTTCCCCGAGGAA
CTGCGGAGCGTGAAGTACGCCTACAACGCCGACCTGTACAACGCCCTGAACGACCTGAACAATCTCGTGA
TCACCAGGGACGAGAACGAGAAGCTGGAATATTACGAGAAGTTCCAGATCATCGAGAACGTGTTCAAGCA
GAAGAAGAAGCCCACCCTGAAGCAGATCGCCAAAGAAATCCTCGTGAACGAAGAGGATATTAAGGGCTAC
AGAGTGACCAGCACCGGCAAGCCCGAGTTCACCAACCTGAAGGTGTACCACGACATCAAGGACATTACCG
CCCGGAAAGAGATTATTGAGAACGCCGAGCTGCTGGATCAGATTGCCAAGATCCTGACCATCTACCAGAG
CAGCGAGGACATCCAGGAAGAACTGACCAATCTGAACTCCGAGCTGACCCAGGAAGAGATCGAGCAGATC
TCTAATCTGAAGGGCTATACCGGCACCCACAACCTGAGCCTGAAGGCCATCAACCTGATCCTGGACGAGC
TGTGGCACACCAACGACAACCAGATCGCTATCTTCAACCGGCTGAAGCTGGTGCCCAAGAAGGTGGACCT
GTCCCAGCAGAAAGAGATCCCCACCACCCTGGTGGACGACTTCATCCTGAGCCCCGTCGTGAAGAGAAGC
TTCATCCAGAGCATCAAAGTGATCAACGCCATCATCAAGAAGTACGGCCTGCCCAACGACATCATTATCG
AGCTGGCCCGCGAGAAGAACTCCAAGGACGCCCAGAAAATGATCAACGAGATGCAGAAGCGGAACCGGCA
GACCAACGAGCGGATCGAGGAAATCATCCGGACCACCGGCAAAGAGAACGCCAAGTACCTGATCGAGAAG
ATCAAGCTGCACGACATGCAGGAAGGCAAGTGCCTGTACAGCCTGGAAGCCATCCCTCTGGAAGATCTGC
TGAACAACCCCTTCAACTATGAGGTGGACCACATCATCCCCAGAAGCGTGTCCTTCGACAACAGCTTCAA
CAACAAGGTGCTCGTGAAGCAGGAAGAAGCCAGCAAGAAGGGCAACCGGACCCCATTCCAGTACCTGAGC
AGCAGCGACAGCAAGATCAGCTACGAAACCTTCAAGAAGCACATCCTGAATCTGGCCAAGGGCAAGGGCA
GAATCAGCAAGACCAAGAAAGAGTATCTGCTGGAAGAACGGGACATCAACAGGTTCTCCGTGCAGAAAGA
CTTCATCAACCGGAACCTGGTGGATACCAGATACGCCACCAGAGGCCTGATGAACCTGCTGCGGAGCTAC
TTCAGAGTGAACAACCTGGACGTGAAAGTGAAGTCCATCAATGGCGGCTTCACCAGCTTTCTGCGGCGGA
AGTGGAAGTTTAAGAAAGAGCGGAACAAGGGGTACAAGCACCACGCCGAGGACGCCCTGATCATTGCCAA
CGCCGATTTCATCTTCAAAGAGTGGAAGAAACTGGACAAGGCCAAAAAAGTGATGGAAAACCAGATGTTC
GAGGAAAAGCAGGCCGAGAGCATGCCCGAGATCGAAACCGAGCAGGAGTACAAAGAGATCTTCATCACCC
CCCACCAGATCAAGCACATTAAGGACTTCAAGGACTACAAGTACAGCCACCGGGTGGACAAGAAGCCTAA
TAGAGAGCTGATTAACGACACCCTGTACTCCACCCGGAAGGACGACAAGGGCAACACCCTGATCGTGAAC
AATCTGAACGGCCTGTACGACAAGGACAATGACAAGCTGAAAAAGCTGATCAACAAGAGCCCCGAAAAGC
TGCTGATGTACCACCACGACCCCCAGACCTACCAGAAACTGAAGCTGATTATGGAACAGTACGGCGACGA
GAAGAATCCCCTGTACAAGTACTACGAGGAAACCGGGAACTACCTGACCAAGTACTCCAAAAAGGACAAC
GGCCCCGTGATCAAGAAGATTAAGTATTACGGCAACAAACTGAACGCCCATCTGGACATCACCGACGACT
ACCCCAACAGCAGAAACAAGGTCGTGAAGCTGTCCCTGAAGCCCTACAGATTCGACGTGTACCTGGACAA
TGGCGTGTACAAGTTCGTGACCGTGAAGAATCTGGATGTGATCAAAAAAGAAAACTACTACGAAGTGAAT
AGCAAGTGCTATGAGGAAGCTAAGAAGCTGAAGAAGATCAGCAACCAGGCCGAGTTTATCGCCTCCTTCT
ACAACAACGATCTGATCAAGATCAACGGCGAGCTGTATAGAGTGATCGGCGTGAACAACGACCTGCTGAA
CCGGATCGAAGTGAACATGATCGACATCACCTACCGCGAGTACCTGGAAAACATGAACGACAAGAGGCCC
CCCAGGATCATTAAGACAATCGCCTCCAAGACCCAGAGCATTAAGAAGTACAGCACAGACATTCTGGGCA
ACCTGTATGAAGTGAAATCTAAGAAGCACCCTCAGATCATCAAAAAGGGCAAAAGGCCGGCGGCCACGAA
AAAGGCCGGCCAGGCAAAAAAGAAAAAGGGATCGGAGGCCAGCGGTTCCGGACGGGCTGACGCATTGGAC
GATTTTGATCTGGATATGCTGGGAAGTGACGCCCTCGATGATTTTGACCTTGACATGCTTGGTTCGGATG
CCCTTGATGACTTTGACCTCGACATGCTCGGCAGTGACGCCCTTGATGATTTCGACCTGGACATGCTGAT
TAACTCTAGAAGTTCCGGATCTCCGAAAAAGAAACGCAAAGTTGGTTAAGAATTCCTAGAGCTCGCTGAT
CAGCCTCGACTGTGCCTTCTAGTTGCCAGCCATCTGTTGTTTGCCCCTCCCCCGTGCCTTCCTTGACCCT
GGAAGGTGCCACTCCCACTGTCCTTTCCTAATAAAATGAGGAAATTGCATCGCATTGTCTGAGTAGGTGT
CATTCTATTCTGGGGGGTGGGGTGGGGCAGGACAGCAAGGGGGAGGATTGGGAAGAGAATAGCAGGCATG
CTGGGGAGCTAGAGGCCGCAGGAACCCCTAGTGATGGAGTTGGCCACTCCCTCTCTGCGCGCTCGCTCGC
TCACTGAGGCCGGGCGACCAAAGGTCGCCCGACGCCCGGGCGGCCTCAGTGAGCGAGCGAGCGCGCAGCT
GCCTGCAGGACATGTGAGCAAAAGGCCAGCAAAAGGCCAGGAACCGTAAAAAGGCCGCGTTGCTGGCGTT
TTTCCATAGGCTCCGCCCCCCTGACGAGCATCACAAAAATCGACGCTCAAGTCAGAGGTGGCGAAACCCG
ACAGGACTATAAAGATACCAGGCGTTTCCCCCTGGAAGCTCCCTCGTGCGCTCTCCTGTTCCGACCCTGC
CGCTTACCGGATACCTGTCCGCCTTTCTCCCTTCGGGAAGCGTGGCGCTTTCTCATAGCTCACGCTGTAG
GTATCTCAGTTCGGTGTAGGTCGTTCGCTCCAAGCTGGGCTGTGTGCACGAACCCCCCGTTCAGCCCGAC
CGCTGCGCCTTATCCGGTAACTATCGTCTTGAGTCCAACCCGGTAAGACACGACTTATCGCCACTGGCAG
CAGCCACTGGTAACAGGATTAGCAGAGCGAGGTATGTAGGCGGTGCTACAGAGTTCTTGAAGTGGTGGCC
TAACTACGGCTACACTAGAAGAACAGTATTTGGTATCTGCGCTCTGCTGAAGCCAGTTACCTTCGGAAAA
AGAGTTGGTAGCTCTTGATCCGGCAAACAAACCACCGCTGGTAGCGGTGGTTTTTTTGTTTGCAAGCAGC
AGATTACGCGCAGAAAAAAAGGATCTCAAGAAGATCCTTTGATCTTTTCTACGGGGTCTGACGCTCAGTG
GAACGAAAACTCACGTTAAGGGATTTTGGTCATGAGATTATCAAAAAGGATCTTCACCTAGATCCTTTTA
AATTAAAAATGAAGTTTTAAATCAATCTAAAGTATATATGAGTAAACTTGGTCTGACAGTTACCAATGCT
TAATCAGTGAGGCACCTATCTCAGCGATCTGTCTATTTCGTTCATCCATAGTTGCCTGACTCCCCGTCGT
GTAGATAACTACGATACGGGAGGGCTTACCATCTGGCCCCAGTGCTGCAATGATACCGCGGCTTCCACGC
TCACCGGCTCCAGATTTATCAGCAATAAACCAGCCAGCCGGAAGGGCCGAGCGCAGAAGTGGTCCTGCAA
CTTTATCCGCCTCCATCCAGTCTATTAATTGTTGCCGGGAAGCTAGAGTAAGTAGTTCGCCAGTTAATAG
TTTGCGCAACGTTGTTGCCATTGCTACAGGCATCGTGGTGTCACGCTCGTCGTTTGGTATGGCTTCATTC
AGCTCCGGTTCCCAACGATCAAGGCGAGTTACATGATCCCCCATGTTGTGCAAAAAAGCGGTTAGCTCCT
TCGGTCCTCCGATCGTTGTCAGAAGTAAGTTGGCCGCAGTGTTATCACTCATGGTTATGGCAGCACTGCA
TAATTCTCTTACTGTCATGCCATCCGTAAGATGCTTTTCTGTGACTGGTGAGTACTCAACCAAGTCATTC
TGAGAATAGTGTATGCGGCGACCGAGTTGCTCTTGCCCGGCGTCAATACGGGATAATACCGCGCCACATA
GCAGAACTTTAAAAGTGCTCATCATTGGAAAACGTTCTTCGGGGCGAAAACTCTCAAGGATCTTACCGCT
GTTGAGATCCAGTTCGATGTAACCCACTCGTGCACCCAACTGATCTTCAGCATCTTTTACTTTCACCAGC
GTTTCTGGGTGAGCAAAAACAGGAAGGCAAAATGCCGCAAAAAAGGGAATAAGGGCGACACGGAAATGTT
GAATACTCATACTCTTCCTTTTTCAATATTATTGAAGCATTTATCAGGGTTATTGTCTCATGAGCGGATA
CATATTTGAATGTATTTAGAAAAATAAACAAATAGGGGTTCCGCGCACATTTCCCCGAAAAGTGCCACCT
GACGTCTAAGAAACCATTATTATCATGACATTAACCTATAAAAATAGGCGTATCACGAGGCCCTTTCGTC
TCGCGCGTTTCGGTGATGACGGTG
Features (pLannotate 1.2.2; 18 found; start..end, strand, type, name):
    113..162     +  misc_feature   bom (fragment): basis of mobility region from pBR322
    163..618     -  rep_origin     f1 ori (sequence partly withheld): f1 bacteriophage origin of replication; arrow indicates direction of (+) strand synthesis
    637..688     +  misc_feature   bom (fragment): basis of mobility region from pBR322
    693..833     -  repeat_region  AAV2 ITR: inverted terminal repeat of adeno-associated virus serotype 2 inverted
    842..1082    +  promoter       U6 promoter: RNA polymerase III promoter for human U6 snRNA
   1112..1187    +  misc_RNA       Sa gRNA scaffold: guide RNA scaffold for the Staphylococcus aureus CRISPR/Cas9 system
   1212..1591    +  enhancer       CMV enhancer: human cytomegalovirus immediate early enhancer
   1592..1795    +  promoter       CMV promoter: human cytomegalovirus (CMV) immediate early promoter
   1871..5026    +  CDS            cas9: CAS9_STAAU - Experimental evidence at protein level: Swiss-Prot protein existence level 1. CRISPR (clustered regularly interspaced short palindromic repeat) is an adaptive immune system that provides protection against mobile genetic elements (viruses, transposable elements and conjugative plasmids). CRISPR clusters contain spacers, sequences complementary to antecedent mobile elements, and target invading nucleic acids. CRISPR clusters are transcribed and processed into CRISPR RNA (crRNA). In type II CRISPR systems correct processing of pre-crRNA requires a trans- encoded small RNA (tracrRNA)
   5027..5074    +  CDS            nucleoplasmin NLS: bipartite nuclear localization signal from nucleoplasmin
   5225..5241    +  CDS            VP96 (fragment): 6 tandem repeats of the minimal activation domain of herpes simplex virus VP16 (Cheng et al., 2013)
   5336..5447    +  polyA_signal   bGH poly(A) signal: bovine growth hormone polyadenylation signal
   5591..5618    -  repeat_region  AAV2 ITR (fragment): inverted terminal repeat of adeno-associated virus serotype 2 inverted
   5647..5674    -  repeat_region  AAV2 ITR (fragment): inverted terminal repeat of adeno-associated virus serotype 2 inverted
   5747..6335    -  rep_origin     ori: high-copy-number ColE1/pMB1/pBR322/pUC origin of replication
   6506..7366    -  CDS            AmpR: β-lactamase; bla; confers resistance to ampicillin, carbenicillin, and related antibiotics
   7367..7471    -  promoter       AmpR promoter: bla
   7566..11      +  CDS            rop (fragment) (across the origin): Rop protein, which maintains plasmids at low copy number; rop
