[The description below was written by a language model from this plasmid's Addgene catalogue record and pLannotate feature annotations shown in this document.]
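Description:
pAAV-CMV-dSa VP64 Hbb is an AAV transfer plasmid for CRISPR-based gene activation, built on a pAAV (pUC f1) backbone of about 7.6 kb. It is propagated in bacteria from a high-copy ColE1/pUC origin and selected through the β-lactamase (AmpR) gene, which confers ampicillin resistance. The backbone also carries an f1 phage origin. Small annotated fragments of bom and rop appear to be backbone remnants rather than functional parts. The payload sits between AAV2 inverted terminal repeats, the cis elements needed to replicate and package the intervening DNA into AAV particles. One ITR is annotated in full, while the other is detected only as short fragments, which may simply reflect how hard these repeats are to sequence and annotate.

Two expression units lie between the ITRs. A human U6 RNA polymerase III promoter drives a guide RNA that ends in the Staphylococcus aureus Cas9 scaffold, and the record gives its spacer as targeting the mouse Hbb (β-globin) promoter. Downstream, the CMV enhancer and immediate-early promoter drive nuclease-dead S. aureus Cas9 (dSaCas9), followed by a bipartite nucleoplasmin nuclear localization signal, a C-terminal VP64 activation domain and a bGH polyadenylation signal. The annotation tool picks up the activator only as a short "VP96" fragment, which fits the tandem VP16 minimal repeats that make up VP64. The guide directs the catalytically inactive Cas9 to the Hbb promoter without cutting it, and VP64 there recruits transcriptional machinery to switch on the endogenous gene. Because SaCas9 is compact, the activator and guide fit in a single AAV genome. The depositor describes VP64 as the gold-standard activator domain, and the associated work concerns the design of compact Cas9 activators for AAV delivery.
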