Addgene plasmid #99693: pAAV-CMV-dSa VP64 Hbb
Purpose: Expresses dSa Cas9 fused to gold standard VP64 activator domain and Sa sgRNA for Hbb promoter, vector allows for activation of mouse Hbb, can be packaged and delivered as AAV
Depositing lab: George Church. Publication: Rational design of a compact CRISPR-Cas9 activator for AAV-mediated delivery. Vora S, Cheng J, Xiao R, VanDusen NJ, Quintino L, Pu WT, Vandenberghe LH, Chavez A, Church G. bioRxiv 2018. 298620 10.1101/298620.
Backbone
  Vector backbone: pAAV (pUC f1)
  Vector type: AAV, CRISPR
Growth in bacteria
  Bacterial resistance: Ampicillin, 100 μg/mL
  Growth temperature: 30°C
  Growth strain: NEB Stable
  Copy number: High Copy
Gene/Insert
  Gene/Insert name: dCas9 and gRNA targeting Hbb (gRNA: GGGGTAAGGGGAGCAAGGTC)
  Species: M. musculus (mouse), Synthetic
  Mutation: dead Cas9
  Entrez Gene: Hbb
  Tag / fusion protein: VP64 (C terminal on insert)
  Cloning method: Restriction Enzyme; 5′ cloning site unknown (unknown if destroyed); 3′ cloning site unknown (unknown if destroyed)
  Sequencing primers: 5′ unknown
Terms and licenses: Academic/Nonprofit Terms; Industry Terms: Not Available to Industry
Depositor comments: Please visit https://doi.org/10.1101/298620 for bioRxiv preprint.
How to cite: pAAV-CMV-dSa VP64 Hbb was a gift from George Church (Addgene plasmid # 99693 ; http://n2t.net/addgene:99693 ; RRID:Addgene_99693)
